Addgene plasmid #126126: pBbB11c-GFP
Purpose: Constitutive expression vector for Escherichia coli. BglBrick compatible.
Depositing lab: Nigel Scrutton. Depositing organization: University of Manchester. Publication: SelProm: A Queryable and Predictive Expression Vector Selection Tool for Escherichia coli. Jervis AJ, Carbonell P, Taylor S, Sung R, Dunstan MS, Robinson CJ, Breitling R, Takano E, Scrutton NS. ACS Synth Biol. 2019 Mar 18. doi: 10.1021/acssynbio.8b00399. PubMed 30870592.
Backbone
  Vector backbone: pBb
  Backbone size w/o insert (bp): 2663
  Vector type: Bacterial Expression, Synthetic Biology
Growth in bacteria
  Bacterial resistance: Chloramphenicol, 25 μg/mL
  Growth temperature: 37°C
  Growth strain: DH5alpha
  Copy number: High Copy
Gene/Insert
  Gene/Insert name: GFPuv
  Species: Synthetic
  Insert size (bp): 717
  Promoter: J23150
  Cloning method: Unknown
  Sequencing primers: 5′ GGTAGTGATCTTATTTCATTATGGTG
Terms and licenses: Academic/Nonprofit Terms; Industry Terms: Not Available to Industry
Depositor comments: Cloning method was In-Fusion.
How to cite: pBbB11c-GFP was a gift from Nigel Scrutton (Addgene plasmid # 126126 ; http://n2t.net/addgene:126126 ; RRID:Addgene_126126)
