[The description below was written by a language model from this plasmid's Addgene catalogue record and pLannotate feature annotations shown in this document.]
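Description:
pBbB11c-GFP is a small bacterial expression plasmid from the BglBrick-compatible pBb vector family, intended for constitutive gene expression in Escherichia coli and for synthetic biology work. The sequenced record is about 3.2 kb. It replicates through the pBBR1 system, carrying the pBBR1 oriV (annotated as a fragment) together with the pBBR1 Rep protein that this origin requires; pBBR1 derives from a broad-host-range Bordetella bronchiseptica plasmid, although the record describes use only in E. coli and lists the plasmid as high copy. Selection is by chloramphenicol resistance, provided by the cat gene under its own promoter and followed by a lambda t0 terminator, all oriented opposite to the expression cassette.

The payload is a synthetic GFPuv coding sequence of roughly 0.7 kb, which the automated annotation labels as an Aequorea victoria-derived GFP variant. According to the catalogue entry it is driven by the constitutive promoter J23150; the feature table instead calls a partial match to J23119 at this position. This probably reflects the close sequence similarity among members of that synthetic promoter series rather than a different element. Downstream of the reporter sit two transcription terminators in tandem, rrnB T1 and the phage T7 early terminator T7Te, which insulate the cassette from the replication functions. No inducible regulator or repressor gene is annotated, in keeping with constitutive expression.

The plasmid appears to belong to a set of expression vectors characterised for a vector selection tool for E. coli, with GFP fluorescence serving as a readout of expression strength for this promoter, origin and marker combination. BglBrick compatibility should allow the reporter to be replaced by a gene of interest using standardised restriction sites.
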