Features (pLannotate 1.2.2; 9 found; start..end, strand, type, name):
     13..41      +  promoter       J23119 promoter (fragment): bacterial promoter (Registry of Standard Biological Parts BBa J23119)
     87..800     +  CDS            &alpha;GFP: &alpha;GFP is a basic (constitutively fluorescent) long stokes shift fluorescent protein published in 1996, derived from Aequorea victoria.
    836..907     +  terminator     rrnB T1 terminator: transcription terminator T1 from the E. coli rrnB gene
    923..950     +  terminator     T7Te terminator: phage T7 early transcription terminator
   1017..1679    -  CDS            pBBR1 Rep: replication protein for the broad-host-range plasmid pBBR1 from Bordetella bronchiseptica
   1680..2253    -  rep_origin     pBBR1 oriV (fragment): replication origin of the broad-host-range plasmid pBBR1 from Bordetella bronchiseptica; requires the pBBR1 Rep protein for replication
   2266..2360    -  terminator     lambda t0 terminator: transcription terminator from phage lambda
   2384..3040    -  CDS            cat: CAT_ECOLX - Experimental evidence at protein level: Swiss-Prot protein existence level 1. This enzyme is an effector of chloramphenicol resistance in bacteria. From Escherichia coli. This protein is used as a marker in many commonly used cloning vectors, such as pACYC184.
   3041..3143    -  promoter       cat promoter: promoter of the E. coli cat gene encoding chloramphenicol acetyltransferase
>Addgene plasmid #126126 | pBbB11c-GFP | addgene full sequence | sequence record 247066 | Addgene NGS Result
GACGTCTTTACGGCTAGCTCAGTCCTAGGTATTATGCTAGCAGGTTTAATCGAATTCAAAAGATCTTTTA
AGAAGGAGATATACATATGAGTAAAGGAGAAGAACTTTTCACTGGAGTTGTCCCAATTCTTGTTGAATTA
GATGGTGATGTTAATGGGCACAAATTTTCTGTCAGTGGAGAGGGTGAAGGTGATGCAACATACGGAAAAC
TTACCCTTAAATTTATTTGCACTACTGGAAAACTACCTGTTCCGTGGCCAACACTTGTCACTACTTTCTC
TTATGGTGTTCAATGCTTTTCCCGTTATCCGGATCACATGAAACGGCATGACTTTTTCAAGAGTGCCATG
CCCGAAGGTTATGTACAGGAACGCACTATATCTTTCAAAGATGACGGGAACTACAAGACGCGTGCTGAAG
TCAAGTTTGAAGGTGATACCCTTGTTAATCGTATCGAGTTAAAAGGTATTGATTTTAAAGAAGATGGAAA
CATTCTCGGACACAAACTGGAGTACAACTATAACTCACACAATGTATACATCACGGCAGACAAACAAAAG
AATGGAATCAAAGCTAACTTCAAAATTCGCCACAACATTGAAGATGGCTCCGTTCAACTAGCAGACCATT
ATCAACAAAATACTCCAATTGGCGATGGCCCTGTCCTTTTACCAGACAACCATTACCTGTCCACACAATC
TGCCCTTTCGAAAGATCCCAACGAAAAGCGTGACCACATGGTCCTTCTTGAGTTTGTAACTGCTGCTGGG
ATTACACATGGCATGGATGAGCTCTACAAATAAGGATCCAAACTCGAGTAAGGATCTCCAGGCATCAAAT
AAAACGAAAGGCTCAGTCGAAAGACTGGGCCTTTCGTTTTATCTGTTGTTTGTCGGTGAACGCTCTCTAC
TAGAGTCACACTGGCTCACCTTCGGGTGGGCCTTTCTGCGTTTATACCTAGGCTACAGCCGATAGTCTGG
AACAGCGCACTTACGGGTTGCTGCGCAACCCAAGTGCTACCGGCGCGGCAGCGTGACCCGTGTCGGCGGC
TCCAACGGCTCGCCATCGTCCAGAAAACACGGCTCATCGGGCATCGGCAGGCGCTGCTGCCCGCGCCGTT
CCCATTCCTCCGTTTCGGTCAAGGCTGGCAGGTCTGGTTCCATGCCCGGAATGCCGGGCTGGCTGGGCGG
CTCCTCGCCGGGGCCGGTCGGTAGTTGCTGCTCGCCCGGATACAGGGTCGGGATGCGGCGCAGGTCGCCA
TGCCCCAACAGCGATTCGTCCTGGTCGTCGTGATCAACCACCACGGCGGCACTGAACACCGACAGGCGCA
ACTGGTCGCGGGGCTGGCCCCACGCCACGCGGTCATTGACCACGTAGGCCAACACGGTGCCGGGGCCGTT
GAGCTTCACGACGGAGATCCAGCGCTCGGCCACCAAGTCCTTGACTGCGTATTGGACCGTCCGCAAAGAA
CGTCCGATGAGCTTGGAAAGTGTCTTCTGGCTGACCACCACGGCGTTCTGGTGGCCCATCTGCGCCACGA
GGTGATGCAGCAGCATTGCCGCCGTGGGTTTCCTCGCAATAAGCCCGGCCCACGCCTCATGCGCTTTGCG
TTCCGTTTGCACCCAGTGACCGGGCTTGTTCTTGGCTTGAATGCCGATTTCTCTGGACTGCGTGGCCATG
CTTATCTCCATGCGGTAGGGGTGCCGCACGGTTGCGGCACCATGCGCAATCAGCTGCAACTTTTCGGCAG
CGCGACAACAATTATGCGTTGCGTAAAAGTGGCAGTCAATTACAGATTTTCTTTAACCTACGCAATGAGC
TATTGCGGGGGGTGCCGCAATGAGCTGTTGCGTACCCCCCTTTTTTAAGTTGTTGATTTTTAAGTCTTTC
GCATTTCGCCCTATATCTAGTTCTTTGGTGCCCAAAGAAGGGCACCCCTGCGGGGTTCCCCCACGCCTTC
GGCGCGGCTCCCCCTCCGGCAAAAAGTGGCCCCTCCGGGGCTTGTTGATCGACTGCGCGGCCTTCGGCCT
TGCCCAAGGTGGCGCTGCCCCCTTGGAACCCCCGCACTCGCCGCCGTGAGGCTCGGGGGGCAGGCGGGCG
GGCTTCGCCCTTCGACTGCCCCCACTCGCATAGGCTTGGGTCGTTCCAGGCGCGTCAAGGCCAAGCCGCT
GCGCGGTCGCTGCGCGAGCCTTGACCCGCCTTCCACTTGGTGTCCAACCGGCAAGCGAAGCGCGCAGGCC
GCAGGCCGGAGGCACTAGTGCTTGGATTCTCACCAATAAAAAACGCCCGGCGGCAACCGAGCGTTCTGAA
CAAATCCAGATGGAGTTCTGAGGTCATTACTGGATCTATCAACAGGAGTCCAAGCGAGCTCGATATCAAA
TTACGCCCCGCCCTGCCACTCATCGCAGTACTGTTGTAATTCATTAAGCATTCTGCCGACATGGAAGCCA
TCACAAACGGCATGATGAACCTGAATCGCCAGCGGCATCAGCACCTTGTCGCCTTGCGTATAATATTTGC
CCATGGTGAAAACGGGGGCGAAGAAGTTGTCCATATTGGCCACGTTTAAATCAAAACTGGTGAAACTCAC
CCAGGGATTGGCTGAGACGAAAAACATATTCTCAATAAACCCTTTAGGGAAATAGGCCAGGTTTTCACCG
TAACACGCCACATCTTGCGAATATATGTGTAGAAACTGCCGGAAATCGTCGTGGTATTCACTCCAGAGCG
ATGAAAACGTTTCAGTTTGCTCATGGAAAACGGTGTAACAAGGGTGAACACTATCCCATATCACCAGCTC
ACCGTCTTTCATTGCCATACGAAATTCCGGATGAGCATTCATCAGGCGGGCAAGAATGTGAATAAAGGCC
GGATAAAACTTGTGCTTATTTTTCTTTACGGTCTTTAAAAAGGCCGTAATATCCAGCTGAACGGTCTGGT
TATAGGTACATTGAGCAACTGACTGAAATGCCTCAAAATGTTCTTTACGATGCCATTGGGATATATCAAC
GGTGGTATATCCAGTGATTTTTTTCTCCATTTTAGCTTCCTTAGCTCCTGAAAATCTCGATAACTCAAAA
AATACGCCCGGTAGTGATCTTATTTCATTATGGTGAAAGTTGGAACCTCTTACGTGCCGATCAACGTCTC
ATTTTCGCCAGATATC
